Addgene plasmid #42394: MDA5A
Purpose: Bacterial expression for structure determination; may not be full ORF
Depositing lab: Nicola Burgess-Brown. Depositing organization: University of Oxford.
Backbone
  Vector backbone: pNIC28-Bsa4
  Backbone manufacturer: SGC
  Vector type: Bacterial Expression
Growth in bacteria
  Bacterial resistance: Kanamycin, 50 μg/mL
  Growth temperature: 37°C
  Growth strain: Mach1 ;
  Copy number: High Copy
Gene/Insert
  Gene/Insert name: MDA5A (alt names: IFIH1; gi|84627487; PDB:3B6E)
  Species: H. sapiens (human)
  Insert size (bp): 742
  Mutation: See Comments
  GenBank ID: IFIH1 gi|84627487
  Entrez Gene: IFIH1 (a.k.a. AGS7, Hlcd, IDDM19, IMD95, MDA-5, MDA5, RLR-2, SGMRT1)
  Tag / fusion protein: His6-TEV (N terminal on insert)
  Cloning method: Ligation Independent Cloning
  Sequencing primers: 5′ T7; 3′ T7-term
Terms and licenses: Academic/Nonprofit Terms; Industry Terms: Not Available to Industry
Depositor comments: http://www.thesgc.org/structures/3B6E/ Use BL21(DE3)-R3-pRARE2 strain for expression.
How to cite: MDA5A was a gift from Nicola Burgess-Brown (Addgene plasmid # 42394 ; http://n2t.net/addgene:42394 ; RRID:Addgene_42394)
