[The description below was written by a language model from this plasmid's Addgene catalogue record.]
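Description:
MDA5A is a bacterial expression plasmid built on the pNIC28-Bsa4 backbone from the Structural Genomics Consortium, designed to produce a fragment of human IFIH1 (also known as MDA5, a RIG-I-like receptor involved in innate immune sensing of viral RNA) for structure determination. It is maintained in E. coli as a high-copy plasmid under kanamycin selection. The record does not list the origin of replication or provide a feature map. The promoter is not stated explicitly either, although the use of T7 and T7-terminator sequencing primers and the recommendation of a DE3-type expression host indicate a T7 promoter-driven expression cassette.

The insert is about 742 bp of human IFIH1 sequence, introduced by ligation-independent cloning. This is far shorter than a full coding sequence, and the record itself cautions that the clone may not contain the full ORF; it is a domain-level construct chosen for crystallography and is linked to a deposited protein structure. The precise domain boundaries are not given. The mutation field only refers to the depositor comments, which do not spell out any specific sequence changes. The protein is expressed with an N-terminal hexahistidine tag followed by a TEV protease cleavage site, so the product can be captured by immobilised metal affinity chromatography and the tag then removed by TEV digestion to leave near-native protein.

The depositor's suggested expression strain carries a rare-codon tRNA supplement, which supports translation of human coding sequences in bacteria. The construct is typically used for recombinant production and purification of this MDA5 fragment for structural and biochemical studies.
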