>Addgene plasmid #42394 | MDA5A | depositor partial sequence | sequence record 57227 | MDA5A sequence 742 bps
CATATGCACCATCATCATCATCATTCTTCTGGTGTAGATCTGGGTACCGAGAACCTGTACTTCCAATCCA
TGAACAGCAACATGGGCAGTGATTCAGGCACCATGGGAAGTGATTCAGATGAAGAGAATGTGGCAGCAAG
AGCATCCCCGGAGCCAGAACTCCAGCTCAGGCCTTACCAAATGGAAGTTGCCCAGCCAGCCTTGGAAGGG
AAGAATATCATCATCTGCCTCCCTACAGGGAGTGGAAAAACCAGAGTGGCTGTTTACATTGCCAAGGATC
ACTTAGACAAGAAGAAAAAAGCATCTGAGCCTGGAAAAGTTATAGTTCTTGTCAATAAGGTACTGCTAGT
TGAACAGCTCTTCCGCAAGGAGTTCCAACCATTTTTGAAGAAATGGTATCGTGTTATTGGATTAAGTGGT
GATACCCAACTGAAAATATCATTTCCAGAAGTTGTCAAGTCCTGTGATATTATTATCAGTACAGCTCAAA
TCCTTGAAAACTCCCTCTTAAACTTGGAAAATGGAGAAGATGCTGGTGTTCAATTGTCAGACTTTTCCCT
CATTATCATTGATGAATGTCATCACACCAACAAAGAAGCAGTGTATAATAACATCATGAGGCATTATTTG
ATGCAGAAGTTGAAAAACAATAGACTCAAGAAAGAAAACAAACCAGTGATTCCCCTTCCTCAGATACTGG
GACTAACAGCTTCATGACAGTAAAGGTGGATACGGATCCGAA
