>Addgene plasmid #42394 | MDA5A | addgene partial sequence | sequence record 60377 | T7 5'-TAATACGACTCACTATAGGG-3'
CCTCTAGAAATAATTTTGTTTAACTTTAAGAAGGAGATATACATATGCACCATCATCATCATCATTCTTC
TGGTGTAGATCTGGGTACCGAGAACCTGTACTTCCAATCCATGAACAGCAACATGGGCAGTGATTCAGGC
ACCATGGGAAGTGATTCAGATGAAGAGAATGTGGCAGCAAGAGCATCCCCGGAGCCAGAACTCCAGCTCA
GGCCTTACCAAATGGAAGTTGCCCAGCCAGCCTTGGAAGGGAAGAATATCATCATCTGCCTCCCTACAGG
GAGTGGAAAAACCAGAGTGGCTGTTTACATTGCCAAGGATCACTTAGACAAGAAGAAAAAAGCATCTGAG
CCTGGAAAAGTTATAGTTCTTGTCAATAAGGTACTGCTAGTTGAACAGCTCTTCCGCAAGGAGTTCCAAC
CATTTTTGAAGAAATGGTATCGTGTTATTGGATTAAGTGGTGATACCCAACTGAAAATATCATTTCCAGA
AGTTGTCAAGTCCTGTGATATTATTATCAGTACAGCTCAAATCCTTGAAAACTCCCTCTTAAACTTGGAA
AATGGAGAAGATGCTGGTGTTCAATTGTCAGACTTTTCCCTCATTATCATTGATGAATGTCATCACACCA
ACAAAGAAGCAGTGTATAATAACATCATGAGGCATTATTTGATGCAGAAGTTGAAAAACAATAGACTCAA
GAAAGAAAACAAACCAGTGATTCCCCTTCCTCAGATACTGGGACTAACAGCTTCATGACAGTAAAGGTGG
ATACGGATCCGAATTCGAGCTCCGTCGACAAGCTTGCGGCCGCACTCGAGCACCACCACCACCACCACTG
AGATCCGGCTGCTAACAAAGCCCGAAAGGAAGCTGAGTTGGCTGCTGCCACCGCTGAGCAATAACTAGCA
TAACCCCTTGGGGCCTCTAA
